>Addgene plasmid #123570 | pMK-rbcL 3'UTR | depositor partial sequence | sequence record 235763 | rbcL 3'UTR
AAACAGTAGACATTAGCAGATAAATTAGCAGGAAATAAAGAAGGATAAGGAGAAAGAACTCAAGTAATTA
TCCTTCGTTCTCTTAATTGAATTGCAATTAAACTCGGCCCAATCTTTTACTAAAAGGATTGAGCCGAATA
C
