LOCUS       Exported 2474 bp ds-DNA circular SYN 13-MAY-2021
DEFINITION  MoChlo kit.
ACCESSION   .
VERSION     .
KEYWORDS    pMK-rbcL 3'UTR
SOURCE      synthetic DNA construct
  ORGANISM  synthetic DNA construct
REFERENCE   1 (bases 1 to 2474)
  AUTHORS   Occhialini A, Piatek A, Pfotenhauer AC, Frazier TP, Stewart CN,
            Lenaghan S
  TITLE     MoChlo: A versatile modular cloning toolbox for chloroplast
            biotechnology.
  JOURNAL   Plant Physiol. 2019 Jan 24. pii: pp.18.01220. doi:
            10.1104/pp.18.01220.
  PUBMED    30679266
REFERENCE   2 (bases 1 to 2474)
  AUTHORS   .
  TITLE     Direct Submission
  JOURNAL   Exported May 13, 2021 from SnapGene Server 1.1.58
            http://www.snapgene.com
FEATURES             Location/Qualifiers
     source          1..2474
                     /organism="synthetic DNA construct"
                     /mol_type="other DNA"
     primer_bind     278..300
                     /label=M13/pUC Forward
                     /note="In lacZ gene"
     primer_bind     292..309
                     /label=M13 Forward
                     /note="In lacZ gene. Also called M13-F20 or M13 (-21)
                     Forward"
     primer_bind     293..309
                     /label=M13 fwd
                     /note="common sequencing primer, one of multiple similar
                     variants"
     primer_bind     320..339
                     /label=T7
                     /note="T7 promoter, forward primer"
     promoter        320..338
                     /label=T7 promoter
                     /note="promoter for bacteriophage T7 RNA polymerase"
     CDS             343..354
                     /codon_start=1
                     /product="Factor Xa recognition and cleavage site"
                     /label=Factor Xa site
                     /translation="IEGR"
     primer_bind     complement(680..697)
                     /label=L4440
                     /note="L4440 vector, forward primer"
     rep_origin      complement(790..1378)
                     /direction=LEFT
                     /label=ori
                     /note="high-copy-number ColE1/pMB1/pBR322/pUC origin of
                     replication"
     primer_bind     complement(870..889)
                     /label=pBR322ori-F
                     /note="pBR322 origin, forward primer"
     CDS             complement(1552..2346)
                     /codon_start=1
                     /product="aminoglycoside phosphotransferase"
                     /label=NeoR/KanR
                     /note="confers resistance to neomycin, kanamycin, and G418
                     (Geneticin(R))"
                     /translation="MIEQDGLHAGSPAAWVERLFGYDWAQQTIGCSDAAVFRLSAQGRP
                     VLFVKTDLSGALNELQDEAARLSWLATTGVPCAAVLDVVTEAGRDWLLLGEVPGQDLLS
                     SHLAPAEKVSIMADAMRRLHTLDPATCPFDHQAKHRIERARTRMEAGLVDQDDLDEEHQ
                     GLAPAELFARLKASMPDGEDLVVTHGDACLPNIMVENGRFSGFIDCGRLGVADRYQDIA
                     LATRDIAEELGGEWADRFLVLYGIAAPDSQRIAFYRLLDEFF"
     promoter        complement(2347..2451)
                     /gene="bla"
                     /label=AmpR promoter
ORIGIN
        1 ctaaattgta agcgttaata ttttgttaaa attcgcgtta aatttttgtt aaatcagctc
       61 attttttaac caataggccg aaatcggcaa aatcccttat aaatcaaaag aatagaccga
      121 gatagggttg agtggccgct acagggcgct cccattcgcc attcaggctg cgcaactgtt
      181 gggaagggcg tttcggtgcg ggcctcttcg ctattacgcc agctggcgaa agggggatgt
      241 gctgcaaggc gattaagttg ggtaacgcca gggttttccc agtcacgacg ttgtaaaacg
      301 acggccagtg agcgcgacgt aatacgactc actatagggc gaattgaagg aaggccgtca
      361 aggccacgtg tcttgtccag agctcggtct cagcttaaac agtagacatt agcagataaa
      421 ttagcaggaa ataaagaagg ataaggagaa agaactcaag taattatcct tcgttctctt
      481 aattgaattg caattaaact cggcccaatc ttttactaaa aggattgagc cgaataccgc
      541 ttgagaccgg tacctggagc acaagactgg cctcatgggc cttcctttca ctgcccgctt
      601 tccagtcggg aaacctgtcg tgccagctgc attaacatgg tcatagctgt ttccttgcgt
      661 attgggcgct ctccgcttcc tcgctcactg actcgctgcg ctcggtcgtt cgggtaaagc
      721 ctggggtgcc taatgagcaa aaggccagca aaaggccagg aaccgtaaaa aggccgcgtt
      781 gctggcgttt ttccataggc tccgcccccc tgacgagcat cacaaaaatc gacgctcaag
      841 tcagaggtgg cgaaacccga caggactata aagataccag gcgtttcccc ctggaagctc
      901 cctcgtgcgc tctcctgttc cgaccctgcc gcttaccgga tacctgtccg cctttctccc
      961 ttcgggaagc gtggcgcttt ctcatagctc acgctgtagg tatctcagtt cggtgtaggt
     1021 cgttcgctcc aagctgggct gtgtgcacga accccccgtt cagcccgacc gctgcgcctt
     1081 atccggtaac tatcgtcttg agtccaaccc ggtaagacac gacttatcgc cactggcagc
     1141 agccactggt aacaggatta gcagagcgag gtatgtaggc ggtgctacag agttcttgaa
     1201 gtggtggcct aactacggct acactagaag aacagtattt ggtatctgcg ctctgctgaa
     1261 gccagttacc ttcggaaaaa gagttggtag ctcttgatcc ggcaaacaaa ccaccgctgg
     1321 tagcggtggt ttttttgttt gcaagcagca gattacgcgc agaaaaaaag gatctcaaga
     1381 agatcctttg atcttttcta cggggtctga cgctcagtgg aacgaaaact cacgttaagg
     1441 gattttggtc atgagattat caaaaaggat cttcacctag atccttttaa attaaaaatg
     1501 aagttttaaa tcaatctaaa gtatatatga gtaaacttgg tctgacagtt attagaaaaa
     1561 ttcatccagc agacgataaa acgcaatacg ctggctatcc ggtgccgcaa tgccatacag
     1621 caccagaaaa cgatccgccc attcgccgcc cagttcttcc gcaatatcac gggtggccag
     1681 cgcaatatcc tgataacgat ccgccacgcc cagacggccg caatcaataa agccgctaaa
     1741 acggccattt tccaccataa tgttcggcag gcacgcatca ccatgggtca ccaccagatc
     1801 ttcgccatcc ggcatgctcg ctttcagacg cgcaaacagc tctgccggtg ccaggccctg
     1861 atgttcttca tccagatcat cctgatccac caggcccgct tccatacggg tacgcgcacg
     1921 ttcaatacga tgtttcgcct gatgatcaaa cggacaggtc gccgggtcca gggtatgcag
     1981 acgacgcatg gcatccgcca taatgctcac tttttctgcc ggcgccagat ggctagacag
     2041 cagatcctga cccggcactt cgcccagcag cagccaatca cggcccgctt cggtcaccac
     2101 atccagcacc gccgcacacg gaacaccggt ggtggccagc cagctcagac gcgccgcttc
     2161 atcctgcagc tcgttcagcg caccgctcag atcggttttc acaaacagca ccggacgacc
     2221 ctgcgcgctc agacgaaaca ccgccgcatc agagcagcca atggtctgct gcgcccaatc
     2281 atagccaaac agacgttcca cccacgctgc cgggctaccc gcatgcaggc catcctgttc
     2341 aatcatactc ttcctttttc aatattattg aagcatttat cagggttatt gtctcatgag
     2401 cggatacata tttgaatgta tttagaaaaa taaacaaata ggggttccgc gcacatttcc
     2461 ccgaaaagtg ccac
//
